Addgene plasmid #25053: pDEST53-LRRK2-ROC
Depositing lab: Mark Cookson. Publication: Kinase activity is required for the toxic effects of mutant LRRK2/dardarin. Greggio E, Jain S, Kingsbury A, Bandopadhyay R, Lewis P, Kaganovich A, van der Brug MP, Beilina A, Blackinton J, Thomas KJ, Ahmad R, Miller DW, Kesavapany S, Singleton A, Lees A, Harvey RJ, Harvey K, Cookson MR. Neurobiol Dis. 2006 Aug . 23(2):329-41. 10.1016/j.nbd.2006.04.001 PubMed 16750377.
Backbone
  Vector backbone: pcDNA-DEST53
  Backbone manufacturer: Invitrogen
  Backbone size w/o insert (bp): 7767
  Vector type: Mammalian Expression
Growth in bacteria
  Bacterial resistance: Ampicillin, 100 μg/mL
  Growth temperature: 37°C
  Growth strain: DH5alpha
  Copy number: High Copy
Gene/Insert
  Gene/Insert name: LRRK2
  Species: H. sapiens (human)
  Insert size (bp): 7584
  Mutation: Contains only the ROC domain- aa 1333-1516
  Entrez Gene: LRRK2 (a.k.a. AURA17, DARDARIN, PARK8, RIPK7, ROCO2)
  Tag / fusion protein: GFP (N terminal on insert)
  Cloning method: Gateway Cloning; 5′ cloning site attR1 (not destroyed); 3′ cloning site attR2 (not destroyed)
  Sequencing primers: 5′ CMV-F, GFP-F; 3′ BGH-rev
Terms and licenses: Academic/Nonprofit Terms; Industry Terms: Not Available to Industry
Depositor comments: The domain structure and amino acid limits is approximate. According to depositor's domain organization, this construct contains the correct residues.
How to cite: pDEST53-LRRK2-ROC was a gift from Mark Cookson (Addgene plasmid # 25053 ; http://n2t.net/addgene:25053 ; RRID:Addgene_25053)
