[The description below was written by a language model from this plasmid's Addgene catalogue record.]
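Description:
pDEST53-LRRK2-ROC is a mammalian expression plasmid built on Invitrogen's pcDNA-DEST53 Gateway destination vector (backbone listed as 7767 bp without insert). It is maintained in E. coli as a high-copy plasmid under ampicillin selection. No feature table accompanies the record, so the promoter and terminator are not stated explicitly. The listed sequencing primers (CMV forward, GFP forward and BGH reverse) do fit the usual layout of this backbone, in which a CMV promoter drives an N-terminal GFP fusion and a BGH polyadenylation signal follows. Any mammalian selection marker is not recorded.

The insert derives from human LRRK2 (also called dardarin or PARK8), the large multidomain kinase/GTPase linked to familial Parkinson's disease. This construct carries only the ROC (Ras of complex proteins) GTPase domain, roughly amino acids 1333–1516, fused to GFP at its N terminus. The insert size is given as 7584 bp, which corresponds to full-length LRRK2 rather than a fragment of about 184 residues, so that figure probably does not reflect the actual insert. The depositor notes that the domain boundaries are approximate but that the construct contains the intended residues under their domain scheme. The fragment was introduced by Gateway recombination, and the record lists the flanking sites as attR1 and attR2.

The plasmid appears to belong to a set of LRRK2 constructs associated with work on whether kinase activity is required for the toxicity of mutant LRRK2. It would typically be used for transient expression in mammalian cells to follow the localisation, interactions or biochemical behaviour of the isolated, fluorescently tagged ROC domain.
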