>Addgene plasmid #25053 | pDEST53-LRRK2-ROC | addgene partial sequence | sequence record 31030 | 25053 with BGH-rev
TATTATCACCACTTTGTACAAGAAAGCTGGGTCGAATTCGCCCTTGAACCCTCGCTTATTCAGGAGTTCC
TTGGTGATTTTACTCATGCAGGCTTTGCGTTGCTTCTCATCAGAAACATCCAAATGTGTGCCAACGAGAA
TCACAGGGGAAGAAGAAGCGCGAGCCTTTATATTGAAGAGCCAAGGCTTCATGGCATCAACTTCAGCCTG
TCCCTTGCTGAGGTCATAGACAGCAAGGTACAATGCTCGCTGCGTCATAAAATGGGGATGAGTACTATAG
AATTCCTCACGACCTGCAAAATCCCACACATTTAGGACGAGATCTCTCTTTCTTTTGTCTCTTATTTGGA
TAGGCCAGTCTTTCACATCTATGCCAACTGTGGCACTTTGCATTCCAAGATCTGATTTCTTGGTTTTCAT
TAATTGCTGCAATAAGGTGGTTTTACCACTCCCAGTATTTCCCACAATCATAAGTTTCATTCGGTTATAA
GGCACAGCAAGGGCGAATTCGGAGCCTGCTTTTTTGTACAAACTTGTTTGATCCGGTCCGGAACCGCTTT
TGTAGAGCTCATCCATGCCATGTGTAATCCCAGCAGCAGTTACAAACTCAAGAAGGACCATGTGGTCACG
CTTTTCGTTGGGATCTTTCGAAAGGGCAGATTGTGTCGACAGGTAATGGTTGTCTGGTAAAAGGACAGGG
CCATCGCCAATTG
