>Addgene plasmid #25053 | pDEST53-LRRK2-ROC | addgene partial sequence | sequence record 31031 | 25053 with GFP-F
ATGAGCTCTACAAAGCGGTTCCGGACCGGATCAAACAAGTTTGTACAAAAAAGCAGGCTCCGAATTCGCC
CTTGCTGTGCCTTATAACCGAATGAAACTTATGATTGTGGGAAATACTGGGAGTGGTAAAACCACCTTAT
TGCAGCAATTAATGAAAACCAAGAAATCAGATCTTGGAATGCAAAGTGCCACAGTTGGCATAGATGTGAA
AGACTGGCCTATCCAAATAAGAGACAAAAGAAAGAGAGATCTCGTCCTAAATGTGTGGGATTTTGCAGGT
CGTGAGGAATTCTATAGTACTCATCCCCATTTTATGACGCAGCGAGCATTGTACCTTGCTGTCTATGACC
TCAGCAAGGGACAGGCTGAAGTTGATGCCATGAAGCCTTGGCTCTTCAATATAAAGGCTCGCGCTTCTTC
TTCCCCTGTGATTCTCGTTGGCACACATTTGGATGTTTCTGATGAGAAGCAACGCAAAGCCTGCATGAGT
AAAATCACCAAGGAACTCCTGAATAAGCGAGGGTTCAAGGGCGAATTCGACCCAGCTTTCTTGTACAAAG
TGGTGATAATTAATTAAGATAAACCCGCTGATCAGCCTCGACTGTGCCTTCTAGTTGCCAGCCATCTGTT
GTTTGCCCCTCCCCCGTGCCTTCCTTGACCCTGGAAGGTGCCACTCCCACTGTCCTTTCCTAATAAAATG
AGGAAATTGCATCGCATTGTCTGAGTAGGTGTCATTCTATTCTGGGGGGTGGGGTGGGGCAGGACAGCAA
GGGGGAGGATTGGGAAGACAATAGCAGGCATGCTGGGGATGCGGTGGGCTCTATGGCTTCTGAGGCGGAA
AGAACCAGCTGGGGCTCTAGGGGGTATCCCCACGCGCCCTGTAGCGGCGCATTAAGCGCGGCGGGTGTGG
TGGTTACGCGCAGC
